Addgene plasmid #78062: INSRR gRNA (BRDN0001487067)
Purpose: 3rd generation lentiviral gRNA plasmid targeting human INSRR
Depositing lab: John Doench & David Root. Depositing organization: Broad Institute. Publication: Optimized sgRNA design to maximize activity and minimize off-target effects of CRISPR-Cas9. Doench JG, Fusi N, Sullender M, Hegde M, Vaimberg EW, Donovan KF, Smith I, Tothova Z, Wilen C, Orchard R, Virgin HW, Listgarten J, Root DE. Nat Biotechnol. 2016 Jan 18. doi: 10.1038/nbt.3437. PubMed 26780180.
Backbone
  Vector backbone: lentiGuide-Puro
  Backbone manufacturer: Zhang Lab (Addgene plasmid # 52963)
  Vector type: Mammalian Expression, Lentiviral, CRISPR
  Selectable markers: Puromycin
Growth in bacteria
  Bacterial resistance: Ampicillin, 100 μg/mL
  Growth temperature: 37°C
  Growth strain: DH5alpha
  Copy number: High Copy
Gene/Insert
  Gene/Insert name: INSRR (alt names: INSRR; NM_014215.2)
  gRNA/shRNA sequence: GGCCATCACGCTAACCACTG
  Species: H. sapiens (human)
  Entrez Gene: INSRR (a.k.a. IRR)
  Promoter: hU6
  Cloning method: Unknown
  Sequencing primers: 5′ U6-F; 3′ pS2-R
Terms and licenses: Academic/Nonprofit Terms; Industry Terms: Not Available to Industry
Depositor comments: The gRNA was designed to target the following Genbank reference sequence(s): NM_014215.2. Note that this plasmid does NOT contain Cas9. It should be used in conjunction with lentiCas9-Blast (Addgene #52962) or otherwise with cell lines already expressing Cas9. Browse the full kinome gRNA library at http://www.addgene.org/pooled-library/broadgpp-human-kinome/ or visit http://www.broadinstitute.org/rnai/public/ for detailed protocols and information.
How to cite: INSRR gRNA (BRDN0001487067) was a gift from John Doench & David Root (Addgene plasmid # 78062 ; http://n2t.net/addgene:78062 ; RRID:Addgene_78062)
