[The description below was written by a language model from this plasmid's Addgene catalogue record and pLannotate feature annotations shown in this document.]
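Description:
INSRR gRNA (BRDN0001487067) is a third-generation lentiviral guide RNA plasmid built on the lentiGuide-Puro backbone, designed to direct Streptococcus pyogenes Cas9 to the human INSRR gene (insulin receptor-related receptor, also known as IRR). It is propagated in E. coli as a high-copy plasmid through a ColE1/pUC-type origin with ampicillin selection from the β-lactamase gene. The backbone also carries an f1 origin, an SV40 origin and poly(A) signal, and remnants of lac and phage promoter elements from the parental cloning vector.

The viral genome is transcribed from an RSV promoter fused to a truncated HIV-1 5' LTR, which makes packaging Tat-independent. It also contains the Ψ packaging signal with a partial gag sequence, the Rev response element for nuclear export of the full-length RNA, a cPPT/CTS, and a self-inactivating ΔU3 3' LTR. Two expression units lie between the LTRs. A human U6 RNA polymerase III promoter drives the 20-nucleotide INSRR-targeting spacer joined to the SpCas9 gRNA scaffold. Downstream, the EF-1α core promoter with its intron A drives puromycin N-acetyltransferase for selection of transduced mammalian cells, followed by a WPRE to enhance transcript expression.

The plasmid does not encode Cas9, so it must be paired with a separate Cas9 vector such as lentiCas9-Blast or used in cells that already express Cas9. The guide was designed against the INSRR reference transcript and belongs to a human kinome gRNA collection, so it can be used for INSRR knockout in individual experiments or as part of kinase-focused loss-of-function studies.
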