Features (pLannotate 1.2.2; 29 found; start..end, strand, type, name):
     14..80      +  CDS            small t antigen (fragment): SV40 (simian virus 40) small t antigen
    106..317     +  promoter       EF-1α core promoter: core promoter for human elongation factor EF-1α
    318..1256    +  intron         EF-1α intron A: intron upstream of the start codon of human EF-1α
   1278..1877    +  CDS            PuroR (fragment): puromycin N-acetyltransferase; pac from Streptomyces; confers resistance to puromycin
   1893..2481    +  misc_feature   WPRE: woodchuck hepatitis virus posttranscriptional regulatory element
   2532..2551    +  misc_feature   cPPT/CTS (fragment): central polypurine tract and central termination sequence of HIV-1
   2553..2786    +  LTR            3' LTR (ΔU3): self-inactivating 3' long terminal repeat (LTR) from HIV-1
   2864..2985    +  polyA_signal   SV40 poly(A) signal: SV40 polyadenylation signal
   3025..3160    +  rep_origin     SV40 ori: SV40 origin of replication
   3181..3199    -  promoter       T7 promoter: promoter for bacteriophage T7 RNA polymerase
   3207..3362    +  CDS            lacZα (fragment): LacZα fragment of β-galactosidase; lacZ fragment
   3367..3795    +  rep_origin     f1 ori (sequence partly withheld): f1 bacteriophage origin of replication; arrow indicates direction of (+) strand synthesis
   3848..3952    +  promoter       AmpR promoter: bla
   3953..4813    +  CDS            AmpR: β-lactamase; bla; confers resistance to ampicillin, carbenicillin, and related antibiotics
   4984..5572    +  rep_origin     ori: high-copy-number ColE1/pMB1/pBR322/pUC origin of replication
   5755..5847    +  CDS            lacI (fragment): lac repressor; lacI; The lac repressor binds to the lac operator to inhibit transcription in E. coli. This inhibition can be relieved by adding lactose or isopropyl-β-D-thiogalactopyranoside (IPTG).
   5860..5881    +  protein_bind   CAP binding site: CAP binding activates transcription in the presence of cAMP. E. coli catabolite activator protein
   5896..5926    +  promoter       lac promoter: promoter for the E. coli lac operon
   5934..5950    +  protein_bind   lac operator: The lac repressor binds to the lac operator to inhibit transcription in E. coli. This inhibition can be relieved by adding lactose or isopropyl-β-D-thiogalactopyranoside (IPTG). lac repressor encoded by lacI
   5995..6013    +  promoter       T3 promoter: promoter for bacteriophage T3 RNA polymerase
   6041..6267    +  promoter       RSV promoter: Rous sarcoma virus enhancer/promoter
   6268..6448    +  LTR            5' LTR (truncated): truncated 5' long terminal repeat (LTR) from HIV-1
   6495..6620    +  misc_feature   HIV-1 Ψ: packaging signal of human immunodeficiency virus type 1
   6604..6967    +  CDS            HIV-1 gag (fragment): gag protein from human immunodeficiency virus 1; gag
   7113..7346    +  misc_feature   RRE: The Rev response element (RRE) of HIV-1 allows for Rev-dependent mRNA export from the nucleus to the cytoplasm.
   7723..7749    +  CDS            Rev (fragment): human immunodeficiency virus 1 (HIV-1) Rev protein; rev; enhances nuclear export of unspliced and incompletely spliced viral mRNAs
   7753..7993    +  promoter       U6 promoter: RNA polymerase III promoter for human U6 snRNA
   8023..8098    +  misc_RNA       gRNA scaffold: guide RNA scaffold for the Streptococcus pyogenes CRISPR/Cas9 system
   8154..8271    +  misc_feature   cPPT/CTS: central polypurine tract and central termination sequence of HIV-1
>Addgene plasmid #78062 | INSRR gRNA (BRDN0001487067) | addgene full sequence | sequence record 189075 | Addgene Assembled Sequence
CCCGGGTGCAAAGATGGATAAAGTTTTAAACAGAGAGGAATCTTTGCAGCTAATGGACCTTCTAGGTCTT
GAAAGGAGTGGGAATTGGCTCCGGTGCCCGTCAGTGGGCAGAGCGCACATCGCCCACAGTCCCCGAGAAG
TTGGGGGGAGGGGTCGGCAATTGATCCGGTGCCTAGAGAAGGTGGCGCGGGGTAAACTGGGAAAGTGATG
TCGTGTACTGGCTCCGCCTTTTTCCCGAGGGTGGGGGAGAACCGTATATAAGTGCAGTAGTCGCCGTGAA
CGTTCTTTTTCGCAACGGGTTTGCCGCCAGAACACAGGTAAGTGCCGTGTGTGGTTCCCGCGGGCCTGGC
CTCTTTACGGGTTATGGCCCTTGCGTGCCTTGAATTACTTCCACCTGGCTGCAGTACGTGATTCTTGATC
CCGAGCTTCGGGTTGGAAGTGGGTGGGAGAGTTCGAGGCCTTGCGCTTAAGGAGCCCCTTCGCCTCGTGC
TTGAGTTGAGGCCTGGCCTGGGCGCTGGGGCCGCCGCGTGCGAATCTGGTGGCACCTTCGCGCCTGTCTC
GCTGCTTTCGATAAGTCTCTAGCCATTTAAAATTTTTGATGACCTGCTGCGACGCTTTTTTTCTGGCAAG
ATAGTCTTGTAAATGCGGGCCAAGATCTGCACACTGGTATTTCGGTTTTTGGGGCCGCGGGCGGCGACGG
GGCCCGTGCGTCCCAGCGCACATGTTCGGCGAGGCGGGGCCTGCGAGCGCGGCCACCGAGAATCGGACGG
GGGTAGTCTCAAGCTGGCCGGCCTGCTCTGGTGCCTGGCCTCGCGCCGCCGTGTATCGCCCCGCCCTGGG
CGGCAAGGCTGGCCCGGTCGGCACCAGTTGCGTGAGCGGAAAGATGGCCGCTTCCCGGCCCTGCTGCAGG
GAGCTCAAAATGGAGGACGCGGCGCTCGGGAGAGCGGGCGGGTGAGTCACCCACACAAAGGAAAAGGGCC
TTTCCGTCCTCAGCCGTCGCTTCATGTGACTCCACGGAGTACCGGGCGCCGTCCAGGCACCTCGATTAGT
TCTCGAGCTTTTGGAGTACGTCGTCTTTAGGTTGGGGGGAGGGGTTTTATGCGATGGAGTTTCCCCACAC
TGAGTGGGTGGAGACTGAAGTTAGGCCAGCTTGGCACTTGATGTAATTCTCCTTGGAATTTGCCCTTTTT
GAGTTTGGATCTTGGTTCATTCTCAAGCCTCAGACAGTGGTTCAAAGTTTTTTTCTTCCATTTCAGGTGT
CGTGACGTACGGCCACCATGACCGAGTACAAGCCCACGGTGCGCCTCGCCACCCGCGACGACGTCCCCAG
GGCCGTACGCACCCTCGCCGCCGCGTTCGCCGACTACCCCGCCACGCGCCACACCGTCGATCCGGACCGC
CACATCGAGCGGGTCACCGAGCTGCAAGAACTCTTCCTCACGCGCGTCGGGCTCGACATCGGCAAGGTGT
GGGTCGCGGACGACGGCGCCGCCGTGGCGGTCTGGACCACGCCGGAGAGCGTCGAAGCGGGGGCGGTGTT
CGCCGAGATCGGCCCGCGCATGGCCGAGTTGAGCGGTTCCCGGCTGGCCGCGCAGCAACAGATGGAAGGC
CTCCTGGCGCCGCACCGGCCCAAGGAGCCCGCGTGGTTCCTGGCCACCGTCGGAGTCTCGCCCGACCACC
AGGGCAAGGGTCTGGGCAGCGCCGTCGTGCTCCCCGGAGTGGAGGCGGCCGAGCGCGCCGGGGTGCCCGC
CTTCCTGGAGACCTCCGCGCCCCGCAACCTCCCCTTCTACGAGCGGCTCGGCTTCACCGTCACCGCCGAC
GTCGAGGTGCCCGAAGGACCGCGCACCTGGTGCATGACCCGCAAGCCCGGTGCCTGAACGCGTTAAGTCG
ACAATCAACCTCTGGATTACAAAATTTGTGAAAGATTGACTGGTATTCTTAACTATGTTGCTCCTTTTAC
GCTATGTGGATACGCTGCTTTAATGCCTTTGTATCATGCTATTGCTTCCCGTATGGCTTTCATTTTCTCC
TCCTTGTATAAATCCTGGTTGCTGTCTCTTTATGAGGAGTTGTGGCCCGTTGTCAGGCAACGTGGCGTGG
TGTGCACTGTGTTTGCTGACGCAACCCCCACTGGTTGGGGCATTGCCACCACCTGTCAGCTCCTTTCCGG
GACTTTCGCTTTCCCCCTCCCTATTGCCACGGCGGAACTCATCGCCGCCTGCCTTGCCCGCTGCTGGACA
GGGGCTCGGCTGTTGGGCACTGACAATTCCGTGGTGTTGTCGGGGAAATCATCGTCCTTTCCTTGGCTGC
TCGCCTGTGTTGCCACCTGGATTCTGCGCGGGACGTCCTTCTGCTACGTCCCTTCGGCCCTCAATCCAGC
GGACCTTCCTTCCCGCGGCCTGCTGCCGGCTCTGCGGCCTCTTCCGCGTCTTCGCCTTCGCCCTCAGACG
AGTCGGATCTCCCTTTGGGCCGCCTCCCCGCGTCGACTTTAAGACCAATGACTTACAAGGCAGCTGTAGA
TCTTAGCCACTTTTTAAAAGAAAAGGGGGGACTGGAAGGGCTAATTCACTCCCAACGAAGACAAGATCTG
CTTTTTGCTTGTACTGGGTCTCTCTGGTTAGACCAGATCTGAGCCTGGGAGCTCTCTGGCTAACTAGGGA
ACCCACTGCTTAAGCCTCAATAAAGCTTGCCTTGAGTGCTTCAAGTAGTGTGTGCCCGTCTGTTGTGTGA
CTCTGGTAACTAGAGATCCCTCAGACCCTTTTAGTCAGTGTGGAAAATCTCTAGCAGTACGTATAGTAGT
TCATGTCATCTTATTATTCAGTATTTATAACTTGCAAAGAAATGAATATCAGAGAGTGAGAGGAACTTGT
TTATTGCAGCTTATAATGGTTACAAATAAAGCAATAGCATCACAAATTTCACAAATAAAGCATTTTTTTC
ACTGCATTCTAGTTGTGGTTTGTCCAAACTCATCAATGTATCTTATCATGTCTGGCTCTAGCTATCCCGC
CCCTAACTCCGCCCATCCCGCCCCTAACTCCGCCCAGTTCCGCCCATTCTCCGCCCCATGGCTGACTAAT
TTTTTTTATTTATGCAGAGGCCGAGGCCGCCTCGGCCTCTGAGCTATTCCAGAAGTAGTGAGGAGGCTTT
TTTGGAGGCCTAGGGACGTACCCAATTCGCCCTATAGTGAGTCGTATTACGCGCGCTCACTGGCCGTCGT
TTTACAACGTCGTGACTGGGAAAACCCTGGCGTTACCCAACTTAATCGCCTTGCAGCACATCCCCCTTTC
GCCAGCTGGCGTAATAGCGAAGAGGCCCGCACCGATCGCCCTTCCCAACAGTTGCGCAGCCTGAATGGCG
AATGGG
[124 nt withheld, positions 3367-3490]
C
[91 nt withheld, positions 3492-3582]
A
[49 nt withheld, positions 3584-3632]
CCTTTGACGTTGGAGTCCACGTTCTTT
[37 nt withheld, positions 3660-3696]
ACCCTATCTCGGTCTATTCTTTTGATTTATAAGGGATTTTGCCGATTTCGGCCTATTGGTTAAAAAATGA
GCTGATTTAACAAAAATTTAACGCGAATTTTAACAAAATATTAACGCTTACAATTTAGGTGGCACTTTTC
GGGGAAATGTGCGCGGAACCCCTATTTGTTTATTTTTCTAAATACATTCAAATATGTATCCGCTCATGAG
ACAATAACCCTGATAAATGCTTCAATAATATTGAAAAAGGAAGAGTATGAGTATTCAACATTTCCGTGTC
GCCCTTATTCCCTTTTTTGCGGCATTTTGCCTTCCTGTTTTTGCTCACCCAGAAACGCTGGTGAAAGTAA
AAGATGCTGAAGATCAGTTGGGTGCACGAGTGGGTTACATCGAACTGGATCTCAACAGCGGTAAGATCCT
TGAGAGTTTTCGCCCCGAAGAACGTTTTCCAATGATGAGCACTTTTAAAGTTCTGCTATGTGGCGCGGTA
TTATCCCGTATTGACGCCGGGCAAGAGCAACTCGGTCGCCGCATACACTATTCTCAGAATGACTTGGTTG
AGTACTCACCAGTCACAGAAAAGCATCTTACGGATGGCATGACAGTAAGAGAATTATGCAGTGCTGCCAT
AACCATGAGTGATAACACTGCGGCCAACTTACTTCTGACAACGATCGGAGGACCGAAGGAGCTAACCGCT
TTTTTGCACAACATGGGGGATCATGTAACTCGCCTTGATCGTTGGGAACCGGAGCTGAATGAAGCCATAC
CAAACGACGAGCGTGACACCACGATGCCTGTAGCAATGGCAACAACGTTGCGCAAACTATTAACTGGCGA
ACTACTTACTCTAGCTTCCCGGCAACAATTAATAGACTGGATGGAGGCGGATAAAGTTGCAGGACCACTT
CTGCGCTCGGCCCTTCCGGCTGGCTGGTTTATTGCTGATAAATCTGGAGCCGGTGAGCGTGGGTCTCGCG
GTATCATTGCAGCACTGGGGCCAGATGGTAAGCCCTCCCGTATCGTAGTTATCTACACGACGGGGAGTCA
GGCAACTATGGATGAACGAAATAGACAGATCGCTGAGATAGGTGCCTCACTGATTAAGCATTGGTAACTG
TCAGACCAAGTTTACTCATATATACTTTAGATTGATTTAAAACTTCATTTTTAATTTAAAAGGATCTAGG
TGAAGATCCTTTTTGATAATCTCATGACCAAAATCCCTTAACGTGAGTTTTCGTTCCACTGAGCGTCAGA
CCCCGTAGAAAAGATCAAAGGATCTTCTTGAGATCCTTTTTTTCTGCGCGTAATCTGCTGCTTGCAAACA
AAAAAACCACCGCTACCAGCGGTGGTTTGTTTGCCGGATCAAGAGCTACCAACTCTTTTTCCGAAGGTAA
CTGGCTTCAGCAGAGCGCAGATACCAAATACTGTTCTTCTAGTGTAGCCGTAGTTAGGCCACCACTTCAA
GAACTCTGTAGCACCGCCTACATACCTCGCTCTGCTAATCCTGTTACCAGTGGCTGCTGCCAGTGGCGAT
AAGTCGTGTCTTACCGGGTTGGACTCAAGACGATAGTTACCGGATAAGGCGCAGCGGTCGGGCTGAACGG
GGGGTTCGTGCACACAGCCCAGCTTGGAGCGAACGACCTACACCGAACTGAGATACCTACAGCGTGAGCT
ATGAGAAAGCGCCACGCTTCCCGAAGGGAGAAAGGCGGACAGGTATCCGGTAAGCGGCAGGGTCGGAACA
GGAGAGCGCACGAGGGAGCTTCCAGGGGGAAACGCCTGGTATCTTTATAGTCCTGTCGGGTTTCGCCACC
TCTGACTTGAGCGTCGATTTTTGTGATGCTCGTCAGGGGGGCGGAGCCTATGGAAAAACGCCAGCAACGC
GGCCTTTTTACGGTTCCTGGCCTTTTGCTGGCCTTTTGCTCACATGTTCTTTCCTGCGTTATCCCCTGAT
TCTGTGGATAACCGTATTACCGCCTTTGAGTGAGCTGATACCGCTCGCCGCAGCCGAACGACCGAGCGCA
GCGAGTCAGTGAGCGAGGAAGCGGAAGAGCGCCCAATACGCAAACCGCCTCTCCCCGCGCGTTGGCCGAT
TCATTAATGCAGCTGGCACGACAGGTTTCCCGACTGGAAAGCGGGCAGTGAGCGCAACGCAATTAATGTG
AGTTAGCTCACTCATTAGGCACCCCAGGCTTTACACTTTATGCTTCCGGCTCGTATGTTGTGTGGAATTG
TGAGCGGATAACAATTTCACACAGGAAACAGCTATGACCATGATTACGCCAAGCGCGCAATTAACCCTCA
CTAAAGGGAACAAAAGCTGGAGCTGCAAGCTTAATGTAGTCTTATGCAATACTCTTGTAGTCTTGCAACA
TGGTAACGATGAGTTAGCAACATGCCTTACAAGGAGAGAAAAAGCACCGTGCATGCCGATTGGTGGAAGT
AAGGTGGTACGATCGTGCCTTATTAGGAAGGCAACAGACGGGTCTGACATGGATTGGACGAACCACTGAA
TTGCCGCATTGCAGAGATATTGTATTTAAGTGCCTAGCTCGATACATAAACGGGTCTCTCTGGTTAGACC
AGATCTGAGCCTGGGAGCTCTCTGGCTAACTAGGGAACCCACTGCTTAAGCCTCAATAAAGCTTGCCTTG
AGTGCTTCAAGTAGTGTGTGCCCGTCTGTTGTGTGACTCTGGTAACTAGAGATCCCTCAGACCCTTTTAG
TCAGTGTGGAAAATCTCTAGCAGTGGCGCCCGAACAGGGACTTGAAAGCGAAAGGGAAACCAGAGGAGCT
CTCTCGACGCAGGACTCGGCTTGCTGAAGCGCGCACGGCAAGAGGCGAGGGGCGGCGACTGGTGAGTACG
CCAAAAATTTTGACTAGCGGAGGCTAGAAGGAGAGAGATGGGTGCGAGAGCGTCAGTATTAAGCGGGGGA
GAATTAGATCGCGATGGGAAAAAATTCGGTTAAGGCCAGGGGGAAAGAAAAAATATAAATTAAAACATAT
AGTATGGGCAAGCAGGGAGCTAGAACGATTCGCAGTTAATCCTGGCCTGTTAGAAACATCAGAAGGCTGT
AGACAAATACTGGGACAGCTACAACCATCCCTTCAGACAGGATCAGAAGAACTTAGATCATTATATAATA
CAGTAGCAACCCTCTATTGTGTGCATCAAAGGATAGAGATAAAAGACACCAAGGAAGCTTTAGACAAGAT
AGAGGAAGAGCAAAACAAAAGTAAGACCACCGCACAGCAAGCGGCCGCTGATCTTCAGACCTGGAGGAGG
AGATATGAGGGACAATTGGAGAAGTGAATTATATAAATATAAAGTAGTAAAAATTGAACCATTAGGAGTA
GCACCCACCAAGGCAAAGAGAAGAGTGGTGCAGAGAGAAAAAAGAGCAGTGGGAATAGGAGCTTTGTTCC
TTGGGTTCTTGGGAGCAGCAGGAAGCACTATGGGCGCAGCGTCAATGACGCTGACGGTACAGGCCAGACA
ATTATTGTCTGGTATAGTGCAGCAGCAGAACAATTTGCTGAGGGCTATTGAGGCGCAACAGCATCTGTTG
CAACTCACAGTCTGGGGCATCAAGCAGCTCCAGGCAAGAATCCTGGCTGTGGAAAGATACCTAAAGGATC
AACAGCTCCTGGGGATTTGGGGTTGCTCTGGAAAACTCATTTGCACCACTGCTGTGCCTTGGAATGCTAG
TTGGAGTAATAAATCTCTGGAACAGATTTGGAATCACACGACCTGGATGGAGTGGGACAGAGAAATTAAC
AATTACACAAGCTTAATACACTCCTTAATTGAAGAATCGCAAAACCAGCAAGAAAAGAATGAACAAGAAT
TATTGGAATTAGATAAATGGGCAAGTTTGTGGAATTGGTTTAACATAACAAATTGGCTGTGGTATATAAA
ATTATTCATAATGATAGTAGGAGGCTTGGTAGGTTTAAGAATAGTTTTTGCTGTACTTTCTATAGTGAAT
AGAGTTAGGCAGGGATATTCACCATTATCGTTTCAGACCCACCTCCCAACCCCGAGGGGACCCAGAGAGG
GCCTATTTCCCATGATTCCTTCATATTTGCATATACGATACAAGGCTGTTAGAGAGATAATTAGAATTAA
TTTGACTGTAAACACAAAGATATTAGTACAAAATACGTGACGTAGAAAGTAATAATTTCTTGGGTAGTTT
GCAGTTTTAAAATTATGTTTTAAAATGGACTATCATATGCTTACCGTAACTTGAAAGTATTTCGATTTCT
TGGCTTTATATATCTTGTGGAAAGGACGAAACACCGGGCCATCACGCTAACCACTGGTTTTAGAGCTAGA
AATAGCAAGTTAAAATAAGGCTAGTCCGTTATCAACTTGAAAAAGTGGCACCGAGTCGGTGCTTTTTTAA
GCTTGGCGTAACTAGATCTTGAGACAAATGGCAGTATTCATCCACAATTTTAAAAGAAAAGGGGGGATTG
GGGGGTACAGTGCAGGGGAAAGAATAGTAGACATAATAGCAACAGACATACAAACTAAAGAATTACAAAA
ACAAATTACAAAAATTCAAAATTTTCGGGTTTATTACAGGGACAGCAGAGATCCACTTTGGCGCCGGCTC
GAGGGGG
