>Addgene plasmid #78062 | INSRR gRNA (BRDN0001487067) | depositor partial sequence | sequence record 145521 | Target Sequence
GGCCATCACGCTAACCACTG
