>Addgene plasmid #78062 | INSRR gRNA (BRDN0001487067) | addgene partial sequence | sequence record 151774 | hU6-F 5'-GAGGGCCTATTTCCCATGATT-3'
ATTAGAATTAATTTGACTGTAAACACAAAGATATTAGTACAAAATACGTGACGTAGAAAGTAATAATTTC
TTGGGTAGTTTGCAGTTTTAAAATTATGTTTTAAAATGGACTATCATATGCTTACCGTAACTTGAAAGTA
TTTCGATTTCTTGGCTTTATATATCTTGTGGAAAGGACGAAACACCGGGCCATCACGCTAACCACTGGTT
TTAGAGCTAGAAATAGCAAGTTAAAATAAGGCTAGTCCGTTATCAACTTGAAAAAGTGGCACCGAGTCGG
TGCTTTTTTAAGCTTGGCGTAACTAGATCTTGAGACAAATGGCAGTATTCATCCACAATTTTAAAAGAAA
AGGGGGGATTGGGGGGTACAGTGCAGGGGAAAGAATAGTAGACATAATAGCAACAGACATACAAACTAAA
GAATTACAAAAACAAATTACAAAAATTCAAAATTTTCGGGTTTATTACAGGGACAGCAGAGATCCACTTT
GGCGCCGGCTCGAGGGGGCCCGGGTGCAAAGATGGATAAAGTTTTAAACAGAGAGGAATCTTTGCAGCTA
ATGGACCTTCTAGGTCTTGAAAGGAGTGGGAATTGGCTCCGGTGCCCGTCAGTGGGCAGAGCGCACATCG
CCCACAGTCCCCGAGAAGTTGGGGGGAGGGGTCGGCAATTGATCCGGTGCCTAGAGAAGGTGGCGCGGGG
TAAACTGGGAAAGTGATGTCGTGTACTGGCTCCGCCTTT
